>Addgene plasmid #106862 | gh263 | addgene full sequence | sequence record 221524 | Addgene Assembled Full Sequence
CTAAATTGTAAGCGTTAATATTTTGTTAAAATTCGCGTTAAATTTTTGTTAAATCAGCTCATTTTTTAAC
CAATAGGCCGAAATCGGCAAAATCCCTTATAAATCAAAAGAATAGACCGAGATAGGGTTGAGTGGCCGCT
ACAGGGCGCTCCCATTCGCCATTCAGGCTGCGCAACTGTTGGGAAGGGCGTTTCGGTGCGGGCCTCTTCG
CTATTACGCCAGCTGGCGAAAGGGGGATGTGCTGCAAGGCGATTAAGTTGGGTAACGCCAGGGTTTTCCC
AGTCACGACGTTGTAAAACGACGGCCAGTGAGCGCGACGTAATACGACTCACTATAGGGCGAATTGGCGG
AAGGCCGTCAAGGCCACGTGTCTTGTCCAGAGCTCGATATCGAATTCGAGGGCCTATTTCCCATGATTCC
TTCATATTTGCATATACGATACAAGGCTGTTAGAGAGATAATTGGAATTAATTTGACTGTAAACACAAAG
ATATTAGTACAAAATACGTGACGTAGAAAGTAATAATTTCTTGGGTAGTTTGCAGTTTTAAAATTATGTT
TTAAAATGGACTATCATATGCTTACCGTAACTTGAAAGTATTTCGATTTCTTGGCTTTATATATCTTGTG
GAAAGGACGAAACACCGCTGCCATTTGGATCTTTGGAGTTTTAGAGCTAGAAATAGCAAGTTAAAATAAG
GCTAGTCCGTTATCAACTTGAAAAAGTGGCACCGAGTCGGTGCTTTTTTTGGTACCTGGAGCACAAGACT
GGCCTCATGGGCCTTCCGCTCACTGCCCGCTTTCCAGTCGGGAAACCTGTCGTGCCAGCTGCATTAACAT
GGTCATAGCTGTTTCCTTGCGTATTGGGCGCTCTCCGCTTCCTCGCTCACTGACTCGCTGCGCTCGGTCG
TTCGGGTAAAGCCTGGGGTGCCTAATGAGCAAAAGGCCAGCAAAAGGCCAGGAACCGTAAAAAGGCCGCG
TTGCTGGCGTTTTTCCATAGGCTCCGCCCCCCTGACGAGCATCACAAAAATCGACGCTCAAGTCAGAGGT
GGCGAAACCCGACAGGACTATAAAGATACCAGGCGTTTCCCCCTGGAAGCTCCCTCGTGCGCTCTCCTGT
TCCGACCCTGCCGCTTACCGGATACCTGTCCGCCTTTCTCCCTTCGGGAAGCGTGGCGCTTTCTCATAGC
TCACGCTGTAGGTATCTCAGTTCGGTGTAGGTCGTTCGCTCCAAGCTGGGCTGTGTGCACGAACCCCCCG
TTCAGCCCGACCGCTGCGCCTTATCCGGTAACTATCGTCTTGAGTCCAACCCGGTAAGACACGACTTATC
GCCACTGGCAGCAGCCACTGGTAACAGGATTAGCAGAGCGAGGTATGTAGGCGGTGCTACAGAGTTCTTG
AAGTGGTGGCCTAACTACGGCTACACTAGAAGAACAGTATTTGGTATCTGCGCTCTGCTGAAGCCAGTTA
CCTTCGGAAAAAGAGTTGGTAGCTCTTGATCCGGCAAACAAACCACCGCTGGTAGCGGTGGTTTTTTTGT
TTGCAAGCAGCAGATTACGCGCAGAAAAAAAGGATCTCAAGAAGATCCTTTGATCTTTTCTACGGGGTCT
GACGCTCAGTGGAACGAAAACTCACGTTAAGGGATTTTGGTCATGAGATTATCAAAAAGGATCTTCACCT
AGATCCTTTTAAATTAAAAATGAAGTTTTAAATCAATCTAAAGTATATATGAGTAAACTTGGTCTGACAG
TTACCAATGCTTAATCAGTGAGGCACCTATCTCAGCGATCTGTCTATTTCGTTCATCCATAGTTGCCTGA
CTCCCCGTCGTGTAGATAACTACGATACGGGAGGGCTTACCATCTGGCCCCAGTGCTGCAATGATACCGC
GAGAACCACGCTCACCGGCTCCAGATTTATCAGCAATAAACCAGCCAGCCGGAAGGGCCGAGCGCAGAAG
TGGTCCTGCAACTTTATCCGCCTCCATCCAGTCTATTAATTGTTGCCGGGAAGCTAGAGTAAGTAGTTCG
CCAGTTAATAGTTTGCGCAACGTTGTTGCCATTGCTACAGGCATCGTGGTGTCACGCTCGTCGTTTGGTA
TGGCTTCATTCAGCTCCGGTTCCCAACGATCAAGGCGAGTTACATGATCCCCCATGTTGTGCAAAAAAGC
GGTTAGCTCCTTCGGTCCTCCGATCGTTGTCAGAAGTAAGTTGGCCGCAGTGTTATCACTCATGGTTATG
GCAGCACTGCATAATTCTCTTACTGTCATGCCATCCGTAAGATGCTTTTCTGTGACTGGTGAGTACTCAA
CCAAGTCATTCTGAGAATAGTGTATGCGGCGACCGAGTTGCTCTTGCCCGGCGTCAATACGGGATAATAC
CGCGCCACATAGCAGAACTTTAAAAGTGCTCATCATTGGAAAACGTTCTTCGGGGCGAAAACTCTCAAGG
ATCTTACCGCTGTTGAGATCCAGTTCGATGTAACCCACTCGTGCACCCAACTGATCTTCAGCATCTTTTA
CTTTCACCAGCGTTTCTGGGTGAGCAAAAACAGGAAGGCAAAATGCCGCAAAAAAGGGAATAAGGGCGAC
ACGGAAATGTTGAATACTCATACTCTTCCTTTTTCAATATTATTGAAGCATTTATCAGGGTTATTGTCTC
ATGAGCGGATACATATTTGAATGTATTTAGAAAAATAAACAAATAGGGGTTCCGCGCACATTTCCCCGAA
AAGTGCCAC
Features (pLannotate 1.2.2; 10 found; start..end, strand, type, name):
      3..134     -  rep_origin     M13 ori (fragment): M13 bacteriophage origin of replication; arrow indicates direction of (+) strand synthesis
    155..311     -  CDS            lacZα (fragment): LacZα fragment of β-galactosidase; lacZ fragment
    320..338     +  promoter       T7 promoter: promoter for bacteriophage T7 RNA polymerase
    398..638     +  promoter       U6 promoter: RNA polymerase III promoter for human U6 snRNA
    668..743     +  misc_RNA       gRNA scaffold: guide RNA scaffold for the Streptococcus pyogenes CRISPR/Cas9 system
    790..837     -  CDS            lacI (fragment): lac repressor; lacI; The lac repressor binds to the lac operator to inhibit transcription in E. coli. This inhibition can be relieved by adding lactose or isopropyl-β-D-thiogalactopyranoside (IPTG).
    874..914     -  rep_origin     RSF ori (fragment): Plasmids containing the RSF 1030 origin of replication can be propagated in E. coli cells that contain additional plasmids with compatible origins.
    992..1580    -  rep_origin     ori: high-copy-number ColE1/pMB1/pBR322/pUC origin of replication
   1751..2611    -  CDS            AmpR: β-lactamase; bla; confers resistance to ampicillin, carbenicillin, and related antibiotics
   2612..2716    -  promoter       AmpR promoter: bla
