[The description below was written by a language model from this plasmid's Addgene catalogue record and pLannotate feature annotations shown in this document.]
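Description:
gh263 is a small (about 2.7 kb) mammalian guide RNA expression plasmid built on the EPB104 backbone. It carries a single CRISPR guide directed against human ALG10 (also known as DIE2 or KCR1). It belongs to a validated gRNA collection covering the human glycosyltransferase genes. In bacteria it is maintained as a high-copy plasmid through a ColE1/pUC-type origin and selected with ampicillin via the β-lactamase gene and its native bla promoter.

The functional cassette consists of the human U6 promoter, an RNA polymerase III promoter suited to producing short, uncapped transcripts. It is followed by a short gap of roughly 30 nt that presumably holds the 20-nt ALG10 targeting spacer, and then by the Streptococcus pyogenes Cas9 guide RNA scaffold. Transcription therefore yields a complete single guide RNA able to direct SpCas9 to the ALG10 locus. No Cas9 coding sequence, mammalian selection marker or reporter is annotated, so the nuclease must be supplied separately, for example from a co-transfected plasmid or a Cas9-expressing cell line. The guide was inserted by restriction cloning, but the record does not state the sites used.

The remaining annotations are a T7 promoter upstream of the U6 cassette and fragments of lacZα, an M13 origin, lacI and an RSF origin. These appear to be remnants of the parental cloning vector rather than working elements. The T7 region most likely serves as the binding site for the listed sequencing primer. The plasmid is typically used for Cas9-mediated disruption or editing of ALG10 in human cells, for example in glycosylation studies.
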