Addgene plasmid #106862: gh263
Purpose: expression of gRNA targeting ALG10
Depositing lab: Eric-Paul Bennett. Depositing organization: University of Copenhagen. Publication: A validated gRNA library for CRISPR/Cas9 targeting of the human glycosyltransferase genome. Narimatsu Y, Joshi HJ, Zhang Y, Gomes C, Chen YH, Lorenzetti F, Furukawa S, Schjoldager K, Hansen L, Clausen H, Bennett EP, Wandall HH. Glycobiology. 2018 Jan 5. pii: 4791732. doi: 10.1093/glycob/cwx101. PubMed 29315387.
Backbone
  Vector backbone: EPB104
  Backbone manufacturer: Eric-Paul Bennett (Addgene plasmid # 68369)
  Backbone size w/o insert (bp): 2376
  Vector type: Mammalian Expression
Growth in bacteria
  Bacterial resistance: Ampicillin, 100 μg/mL
  Growth temperature: 37°C
  Growth strain: DH5alpha
  Copy number: High Copy
Gene/Insert
  Gene/Insert name: ALG10
  gRNA/shRNA sequence: CTGCCATTTGGATCTTTGGA
  Species: H. sapiens (human)
  Entrez Gene: ALG10 (a.k.a. DIE2, KCR1, FLJ14751)
  Cloning method: Restriction Enzyme; 5′ cloning site unknown (unknown if destroyed); 3′ cloning site unknown (unknown if destroyed)
  Sequencing primers: 5′ T7NP
Terms and licenses: Academic/Nonprofit Terms; Industry Terms: Not Available to Industry
How to cite: gh263 was a gift from Eric-Paul Bennett (Addgene plasmid # 106862 ; http://n2t.net/addgene:106862 ; RRID:Addgene_106862)
