>Addgene plasmid #106862 | gh263 | addgene partial sequence | sequence record 221525 | hU6-F 5'-GAGGGCCTATTTCCCATGATT-3'
GGAATTAATTTGACTGTAAACACAAAGATATTAGTACAAAATACGTGACGTAGAAAGTAATAATTTCTTG
GGTAGTTTGCAGTTTTAAAATTATGTTTTAAAATGGACTATCATATGCTTACCGTAACTTGAAAGTATTT
CGATTTCTTGGCTTTATATATCTTGTGGAAAGGACGAAACACCGCTGCCATTTGGATCTTTGGAGTTTTA
GAGCTAGAAATAGCAAGTTAAAATAAGGCTAGTCCGTTATCAACTTGAAAAAGTGGCACCGAGTCGGTGC
TTTTTTTGGTACCTGGAGCACAAGACTGGCCTCATGGGCCTTCCGCTCACTGCCCGCTTTCCAGTCGGGA
AACCTGTCGTGCCAGCTGCATTAACATGGTCATAGCTGTTTCCTTGCGTATTGGGCGCTCTCCGCTTCCT
CGCTCACTGACTCGCTGCGCTCGGTCGTTCGGGTAAAGCCTGGGGTGCCTAATGAGCAAAAGGCCAGCAA
AAGGCCAGGAACCGTAAAAAGGCCGCGTTGCTGGCGTTTTTCCATAGGCTCCGCCCCCCTGACGAGCATC
ACAAAAATCGACGCTCAAGTCAGAGGTGGCGAAACCCGACAGGACTATAAAGATACCAGGCGTTTCCCCC
TGGAAGCTCCCTCGTGCGCTCTCCTGTTCCGACCCTGCCGCTTACCGGATACCTGTCCGCCTTTCTCCCT
TCGGGAAGCGTGGCGCTTTCTCATAGCTCACGCTGTAGGTATCTCAGTTCGGTGTAGGTCGTTCGCTCCA
AGCTGGGCTGTGTGCACGAACCCCCCGTTCAG
